>Addgene plasmid #31093 | CMV-138_HNF4A8 | depositor full sequence | sequence record 14266 | Author sequence
GACGGATCGGGAGATCTCCCGATCCCCTATGGTGCACTCTCAGTACAATCTGCTCTGATGCCGCATAGTT
AAGCCAGTATCTGCTCCCTGCTTGTGTGTTGGAGGTCGCTGAGTAGTGCGCGAGCAAAATTTAAGCTACA
ACAAGGCAAGGCTTGACCGACAATTGCATGAAGAATCTGCTTAGGGTTAGGCGTTTTGCGCTGCTTCGCG
ATGTACGGGCCAGATATACGCGTCAATGGGAGTTTGTTTTGGCACCAAAATCAACGGGACTTTCCAAAAT
GTCGTAACAACTCCGCCCCATTGACGCAAATGGGCGGTAGGCGTGTACGGTGGGAGGTCTATATAAGCAG
AGCTCTCCCTATCAGTGATAGAGATCTCCCTATCAGTGATAGAGATCGTCGACGAGCTCGTTTAGTGAAC
CGTCAGATCGCCTGGAGACGCCATCCACGCTGTTTTGACCTCCATAGAAGACACCGGGACCGATCCAGCC
TCCGGACTCTAGCGTTTAAACTTAAGCTTGGTACCGAGCTCGGATCCACTAGTCCAGTGTGGTGGAATTC
TGCAGATATCCAGCACAGTGGCGGCCGCGCTATGGAGCAAAAGCTCATTTCTGAAGAGGACTTGAATGAA
ATGGAGCAAAAGCTCATTTCTGAAGAGGACTTGAATGAAATGGAGCAAAAGCTCATTTCTGAAGAGGACT
TGAATGAAATGGAGCAAAAGCTCATTTCTGAAGAGGACTTGAATGAAATGGAGCAAAAGCTCATTTCTGA
AGAGGACTTGAATGAAATGGAGAGCTTGGGCGACCTCACCATGGAGCAAAAGCTCATTTCTGAAGAGGAC
TTGAATTCAAGGCCTGGTACCATGGTCAGCGTGAACGCGCCCCTCGGGGCTCCAGTGGAGAGTTCTTACG
ACACGTCCCCATCAGAAGGCACCAACCTCAACGCGCCCAACAGCCTGGGTGTCAGCGCCCTGTGTGCCAT
CTGCGGGGACCGGGCCACGGGCAAACACTACGGTGCCTCGAGCTGTGACGGCTGCAAGGGCTTCTTCCGG
AGGAGCGTGCGGAAGAACCACATGTACTCCTGCAGATTTAGCCGGCAGTGCGTGGTGGACAAAGACAAGA
GGAACCAGTGCCGCTACTGCAGGCTCAAGAAATGCTTCCGGGCTGGCATGAAGAAGGAAGCCGTCCAGAA
TGAGCGGGACCGGATCAGCACTCGAAGGTCAAGCTATGAGGACAGCAGCCTGCCCTCCATCAATGCGCTC
CTGCAGGCGGAGGTCCTGTCCCGACAGATCACCTCCCCCGTCTCCGGGATCAACGGCGACATTCGGGCGA
AGAAGATTGCCAGCATCGCAGATGTGTGTGAGTCCATGAAGGAGCAGCTGCTGGTTCTCGTTGAGTGGGC
CAAGTACATCCCAGCTTTCTGCGAGCTCCCCCTGGACGACCAGGTGGCCCTGCTCAGAGCCCATGCTGGC
GAGCACCTGCTGCTCGGAGCCACCAAGAGATCCATGGTGTTCAAGGACGTGCTGCTCCTAGGCAATGACT
ACATTGTCCCTCGGCACTGCCCGGAGCTGGCGGAGATGAGCCGGGTGTCCATACGCATCCTTGACGAGCT
GGTGCTGCCCTTCCAGGAGCTGCAGATCGATGACAATGAGTATGCCTACCTCAAAGCCATCATCTTCTTT
GACCCAGATGCCAAGGGGCTGAGCGATCCAGGGAAGATCAAGCGGCTGCGTTCCCAGGTGCAGGTGAGCT
TGGAGGACTACATCAACGACCGCCAGTATGACTCGCGTGGCCGCTTTGGAGAGCTGCTGCTGCTGCTGCC
CACCTTGCAGAGCATCACGTGGCAGATGATCGAGCAGATCCAGTTCATCAAGCTCTTCGGCATGGCCAAG
ATTGACAACCTGTTGCAGGAGATGCTGCTGGGAGGGTCCCCCAGCGATGCACCCCATGCCCACCACCCCC
TGCACCCTCACCTGATGCAGGAACATATGGGAACCAACGTCATCGTTGCCAACACAATGCCCACTCACCT
CAGCAACGGACAGATGTGTGAGTGGCCCCGACCCAGGGGACAGGCAGCCACCCCTGAGACCCCACAGCCC
TCACCGCCAGGTGGCTCAGGGTCTGAGCCCTATAAGCTCCTGCCGGGAGCCGTCGCCACAATCGTCAAGC
CCCTCTCTGCCATCCCCCAGCCGACCATCACCAAGCAGGAAGTTATCTAGCAAGCCGCTGGGGCTTGGGG
GCTCCACTGGCTCCCCCCAGCCCCCTAAGAGAGCACCTGGTGATCACGTGGTCACGGCAAAGGAAGACGT
GATGCCAGGACCAGTCCCAGAGCAGGAATGGGAAGGATGAAGGGCCCGAGAACATGGCCTAAGGGCCACA
TCCCACTGCCACCCTTGACGCCCTGCTCTGGATAACAAGACTTTGACTTGGGGAGACCTCTACTGCCTTG
GACAACTTTTCTCATGTTGAAGCCACTGCCTTCACCTTCACCTTCATCCATGTCCAACCCCCGACTTCAT
CCCAAAGGACAGCCGCCTGGAGATGACTTGAGGCCTTACTTAAACCCAGCTCCCTTCTTCCCTAGCCTGG
TGCTTCTCCTCTCCTAGCCCCGGTCATGGTGTCCAGACAGAGCCCTGTGAGGCTGGGTCCAATTGTGGCA
CTTGGGGCACCTTGCTCCTCCTTCTGCTGCTGCCCCCACCTCTGCTGCCTCCCTCTGCTGTCACCTTGCT
CAGCCATCCCGTCTTCTCCAACACCACCTCTACAGAGGCCAAGGAGGCCTTGGAAACGATTCCCCCAGTC
ATTCTGGGAACATGTTGTAAGCACTGACTGGGACCAGGCACCAGGCAGGGTCTAGAGCGGCCGCTCGAGT
CTAGAGGGCCCGTTTAAACCCGCTGATCAGCCTCGACTGTGCCTTCTAGTTGCCAGCCATCTGTTGTTTG
CCCCTCCCCCGTGCCTTCCTTGACCCTGGAAGGTGCCACTCCCACTGTCCTTTCCTAATAAAATGAGGAA
ATTGCATCGCATTGTCTGAGTAGGTGTCATTCTATTCTGGGGGGTGGGGTGGGGCAGGACAGCAAGGGGG
AGGATTGGGAAGACAATAGCAGGCATGCTGGGGATGCGGTGGGCTCTATGGCTTCTGAGGCGGAAAGAAC
CAGCTGGGGCTCTAGGGGGTATCCCC
[124 nt withheld, positions 3177-3300]
C
[91 nt withheld, positions 3302-3392]
AGGGTGATGGTTCACGTACCTAGAAGTTCCTATTCCGAAGTTCCTATTCTCTAGAAAGTATAGGAACTTC
CTTGGCCAAAAAGCCTGAACTCACCGCGACGTCTGTCGAGAAGTTTCTGATCGAAAAGTTCGACAGCGTC
TCCGACCTGATGCAGCTCTCGGAGGGCGAAGAATCTCGTGCTTTCAGCTTCGATGTAGGAGGGCGTGGAT
ATGTCCTGCGGGTAAATAGCTGCGCCGATGGTTTCTACAAAGATCGTTATGTTTATCGGCACTTTGCATC
GGCCGCGCTCCCGATTCCGGAAGTGCTTGACATTGGGGAATTCAGCGAGAGCCTGACCTATTGCATCTCC
CGCCGTGCACAGGGTGTCACGTTGCAAGACCTGCCTGAAACCGAACTGCCCGCTGTTCTGCAGCCGGTCG
CGGAGGCCATGGATGCGATCGCTGCGGCCGATCTTAGCCAGACGAGCGGGTTCGGCCCATTCGGACCGCA
AGGAATCGGTCAATACACTACATGGCGTGATTTCATATGCGCGATTGCTGATCCCCATGTGTATCACTGG
CAAACTGTGATGGACGACACCGTCAGTGCGTCCGTCGCGCAGGCTCTCGATGAGCTGATGCTTTGGGCCG
AGGACTGCCCCGAAGTCCGGCACCTCGTGCACGCGGATTTCGGCTCCAACAATGTCCTGACGGACAATGG
CCGCATAACAGCGGTCATTGACTGGAGCGAGGCGATGTTCGGGGATTCCCAATACGAGGTCGCCAACATC
TTCTTCTGGAGGCCGTGGTTGGCTTGTATGGAGCAGCAGACGCGCTACTTCGAGCGGAGGCATCCGGAGC
TTGCAGGATCGCCGCGGCTCCGGGCGTATATGCTCCGCATTGGTCTTGACCAACTCTATCAGAGCTTGGT
TGACGGCAATTTCGATGATGCAGCTTGGGCGCAGGGTCGATGCGACGCAATCGTCCGATCCGGAGCCGGG
ACTGTCGGGCGTACACAAATCGCCCGCAGAAGCGCGGCCGTCTGGACCGATGGCTGTGTAGAAGTACTCG
CCGATAGTGGAAACCGACGCCCCAGCACTCGTCCGAGGGCAAAGGAATAGCACGTACTACGAGATTTCGA
TTCCACCGCCGCCTTCTATGAAAGGTTGGGCTTCGGAATCGTTTTCCGGGACGCCGGCTGGATGATCCTC
CAGCGCGGGGATCTCATGCTGGAGTTCTTCGCCCACCCCAACTTGTTTATTGCAGCTTATAATGGTTACA
AATAAAGCAATAGCATCACAAATTTCACAAATAAAGCATTTTTTTCACTGCATTCTAGTTGTGGTTTGTC
CAAACTCATCAATGTATCTTATCATGTCTGTATACCGTCGACCTCTAGCTAGAGCTTGGCGTAATCATGG
TCATAGCTGTTTCCTGTGTGAAATTGTTATCCGCTCACAATTCCACACAACATACGAGCCGGAAGCATAA
AGTGTAAAGCCTGGGGTGCCTAATGAGTGAGCTAACTCACATTAATTGCGTTGCGCTCACTGCCCGCTTT
CCAGTCGGGAAACCTGTCGTGCCAGCTGCATTAATGAATCGGCCAACGCGCGGGGAGAGGCGGTTTGCGT
ATTGGGCGCTCTTCCGCTTCCTCGCTCACTGACTCGCTGCGCTCGGTCGTTCGGCTGCGGCGAGCGGTAT
CAGCTCACTCAAAGGCGGTAATACGGTTATCCACAGAATCAGGGGATAACGCAGGAAAGAACATGTGAGC
AAAAGGCCAGCAAAAGGCCAGGAACCGTAAAAAGGCCGCGTTGCTGGCGTTTTTCCATAGGCTCCGCCCC
CCTGACGAGCATCACAAAAATCGACGCTCAAGTCAGAGGTGGCGAAACCCGACAGGACTATAAAGATACC
AGGCGTTTCCCCCTGGAAGCTCCCTCGTGCGCTCTCCTGTTCCGACCCTGCCGCTTACCGGATACCTGTC
CGCCTTTCTCCCTTCGGGAAGCGTGGCGCTTTCTCATAGCTCACGCTGTAGGTATCTCAGTTCGGTGTAG
GTCGTTCGCTCCAAGCTGGGCTGTGTGCACGAACCCCCCGTTCAGCCCGACCGCTGCGCCTTATCCGGTA
ACTATCGTCTTGAGTCCAACCCGGTAAGACACGACTTATCGCCACTGGCAGCAGCCACTGGTAACAGGAT
TAGCAGAGCGAGGTATGTAGGCGGTGCTACAGAGTTCTTGAAGTGGTGGCCTAACTACGGCTACACTAGA
AGAACAGTATTTGGTATCTGCGCTCTGCTGAAGCCAGTTACCTTCGGAAAAAGAGTTGGTAGCTCTTGAT
CCGGCAAACAAACCACCGCTGGTAGCGGTGGTTTTTTTGTTTGCAAGCAGCAGATTACGCGCAGAAAAAA
AGGATCTCAAGAAGATCCTTTGATCTTTTCTACGGGGTCTGACGCTCAGTGGAACGAAAACTCACGTTAA
GGGATTTTGGTCATGAGATTATCAAAAAGGATCTTCACCTAGATCCTTTTAAATTAAAAATGAAGTTTTA
AATCAATCTAAAGTATATATGAGTAAACTTGGTCTGACAGTTACCAATGCTTAATCAGTGAGGCACCTAT
CTCAGCGATCTGTCTATTTCGTTCATCCATAGTTGCCTGACTCCCCGTCGTGTAGATAACTACGATACGG
GAGGGCTTACCATCTGGCCCCAGTGCTGCAATGATACCGCGAGACCCACGCTCACCGGCTCCAGATTTAT
CAGCAATAAACCAGCCAGCCGGAAGGGCCGAGCGCAGAAGTGGTCCTGCAACTTTATCCGCCTCCATCCA
GTCTATTAATTGTTGCCGGGAAGCTAGAGTAAGTAGTTCGCCAGTTAATAGTTTGCGCAACGTTGTTGCC
ATTGCTACAGGCATCGTGGTGTCACGCTCGTCGTTTGGTATGGCTTCATTCAGCTCCGGTTCCCAACGAT
CAAGGCGAGTTACATGATCCCCCATGTTGTGCAAAAAAGCGGTTAGCTCCTTCGGTCCTCCGATCGTTGT
CAGAAGTAAGTTGGCCGCAGTGTTATCACTCATGGTTATGGCAGCACTGCATAATTCTCTTACTGTCATG
CCATCCGTAAGATGCTTTTCTGTGACTGGTGAGTACTCAACCAAGTCATTCTGAGAATAGTGTATGCGGC
GACCGAGTTGCTCTTGCCCGGCGTCAATACGGGATAATACCGCGCCACATAGCAGAACTTTAAAAGTGCT
CATCATTGGAAAACGTTCTTCGGGGCGAAAACTCTCAAGGATCTTACCGCTGTTGAGATCCAGTTCGATG
TAACCCACTCGTGCACCCAACTGATCTTCAGCATCTTTTACTTTCACCAGCGTTTCTGGGTGAGCAAAAA
CAGGAAGGCAAAATGCCGCAAAAAAGGGAATAAGGGCGACACGGAAATGTTGAATACTCATACTCTTCCT
TTTTCAATATTATTGAAGCATTTATCAGGGTTATTGTCTCATGAGCGGATACATATTTGAATGTATTTAG
AAAAATAAACAAATAGGGGTTCCGCGCACATTTCCCCGAAAAGTGCCACCTGACGTC
Features (pLannotate 1.2.2; 26 found; start..end, strand, type, name):
     28..80      -  misc_feature   bom (fragment): basis of mobility region from pBR322
    303..354     +  promoter       CMVd2 promoter: truncated human cytomegalovirus (CMV) immediate early promoter that yields moderately reduced expression relative to the full-length promoter
    356..375     +  promoter       PLtetO-1 promoter (fragment): modified phage lambda PL promoter with tet operator sites (Lutz and Bujard, 1997)
    377..396     +  promoter       PLtetO-1 promoter (fragment): modified phage lambda PL promoter with tet operator sites (Lutz and Bujard, 1997)
    404..437     +  promoter       TRE3GV promoter (fragment): 3rd-generation Tet-responsive promoter that can be activated by binding of Tet-On® 3G, optimized for retroviral and lentiviral vectors
    595..624     +  CDS            Myc: Myc (human c-Myc proto-oncogene) epitope tag
    634..663     +  CDS            Myc: Myc (human c-Myc proto-oncogene) epitope tag
    673..702     +  CDS            Myc: Myc (human c-Myc proto-oncogene) epitope tag
    712..741     +  CDS            Myc: Myc (human c-Myc proto-oncogene) epitope tag
    751..780     +  CDS            Myc: Myc (human c-Myc proto-oncogene) epitope tag
    814..843     +  CDS            Myc: Myc (human c-Myc proto-oncogene) epitope tag
    910..2217    +  CDS            HNF4A (fragment): HNF4A_HUMAN - Also known as HNF4, NR2A1, TCF14. Experimental evidence at protein level: Swiss-Prot protein existence level 1. Transcriptional regulator which controls the expression of hepatic genes during the transition of endodermal cells to hepatic progenitor cells, facilitating the recruitment of RNA pol II to the promoters of target genes (PubMed:30597922). Activates the transcription of CYP2C38 (By similarity). Represses the CLOCK- ARNTL/BMAL1 transcriptional activity and is essential for circadian rhythm maintenance and period regulation in the liver and colon cells (PubMed:30530698). F
   2907..3131    +  polyA_signal   bGH poly(A) signal: bovine growth hormone polyadenylation signal
   3135..3156    +  promoter       SV40 promoter (fragment): SV40 enhancer and early promoter
   3177..3410    +  rep_origin     f1 ori (fragment) (sequence partly withheld): f1 bacteriophage origin of replication; arrow indicates direction of (+) strand synthesis
   3415..3462    +  protein_bind   FRT: FLP-mediated recombination occurs in the 8-bp core sequence TCTAGAAA (Turan and Bode, 2011). FLP recombinase from the Saccharomyces cerevisiae 2μ plasmid
   3470..4492    +  CDS            HygR: aminoglycoside phosphotransferase from E. coli; aph(4)-Ia; confers resistance to hygromycin
   4502..4627    +  CDS            ble (fragment): BLE_KLEPN - Experimental evidence at protein level: Swiss-Prot protein existence level 1. Binding protein with a strong affinity to the bleomycin family of antibiotics. Binds to CL990; an antimitotic-antibiotic compound. From Klebsiella pneumoniae.
   4622..4743    +  polyA_signal   SV40 poly(A) signal: SV40 polyadenylation signal
   4816..4832    -  protein_bind   lac operator: The lac repressor binds to the lac operator to inhibit transcription in E. coli. This inhibition can be relieved by adding lactose or isopropyl-β-D-thiogalactopyranoside (IPTG). lac repressor encoded by lacI
   4840..4870    -  promoter       lac promoter: promoter for the E. coli lac operon
   4885..4906    -  protein_bind   CAP binding site: CAP binding activates transcription in the presence of cAMP. E. coli catabolite activator protein
   4919..5011    -  CDS            lacI (fragment): lac repressor; lacI; The lac repressor binds to the lac operator to inhibit transcription in E. coli. This inhibition can be relieved by adding lactose or isopropyl-β-D-thiogalactopyranoside (IPTG).
   5194..5782    -  rep_origin     ori: high-copy-number ColE1/pMB1/pBR322/pUC origin of replication
   5953..6813    -  CDS            AmpR: β-lactamase; bla; confers resistance to ampicillin, carbenicillin, and related antibiotics
   6814..6918    -  promoter       AmpR promoter: bla
