[The description below was written by a language model from this plasmid's Addgene catalogue record and pLannotate feature annotations shown in this document.]
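Description:
CMV-138_HNF4A8 is a mammalian expression plasmid built on the pcDNA5/FRT/TO backbone, designed for Flp-mediated, site-directed integration of a tetracycline-inducible transgene into host cell lines carrying a genomic FRT target site. It is propagated in E. coli as a high-copy plasmid through a ColE1/pUC-type origin with ampicillin resistance (bla under its own promoter). The annotated sequence also shows fragments of an f1 origin and lac regulatory elements carried over from the backbone.

The payload is human HNF4A splice variant 8, cloned between BamHI and NotI and fused at its N terminus to a myc epitope tag. The feature table detects six tandem myc repeats upstream of the HNF4A coding region, followed by a bGH polyadenylation signal. Expression is driven by a CMV promoter truncated to position -138, annotated as a short truncated CMV element followed by two tet operator matches. In cells expressing the Tet repressor, these operators keep transcription off until tetracycline or doxycycline is added. According to the depositor, shortening the promoter distinguishes this plasmid from a corresponding construct with the full-length CMV promoter, and the associated publication title indicates the aim was improved conditional expression giving physiological HNF4alpha levels.

Downstream, an FRT site sits directly in front of a hygromycin resistance gene with an SV40 poly(A) signal. In this backbone design the hygromycin gene has no promoter of its own, so it becomes expressed only after correct Flp recombination into the genomic FRT locus, allowing selection of isogenic integrants. The construct was used to study HNF4alpha-induced apoptosis in the INS-1 pancreatic beta-cell line.
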