Addgene plasmid #31093: CMV-138_HNF4A8
Depositing lab: Gerhart Ryffel. Depositing organization: Universitaetsklinikum Essen. Publication: Improved conditional expression systems resulting in physiological level of HNF4alpha expression confirm HNF4alpha induced apoptosis in the pancreatic beta-cell line INS-1. Senkel S, Waldner C, Ryffel GU, Thomas H. BMC Res Notes. 2009 Oct 17;2:210. doi: 10.1186/1756-0500-2-210. PubMed 19835622.
Backbone
  Vector backbone: pcDNA5/FRT/TO
  Backbone manufacturer: Invitrogen
  Backbone size w/o insert (bp): 5150
  Vector type: Mammalian Expression ; Flp/FRT
  Selectable markers: Hygromycin
Growth in bacteria
  Bacterial resistance: Ampicillin, 100 μg/mL
  Growth temperature: 37°C
  Growth strain: DH5alpha
  Copy number: High Copy
Gene/Insert
  Gene/Insert name: HNF4A
  Species: H. sapiens (human)
  Insert size (bp): 1400
  Mutation: splice variant 8 of HNF4A, deletion of CMV promoter to -138.
  Entrez Gene: HNF4A (a.k.a. FRTS4, HNF4, HNF4a7, HNF4a8, HNF4a9, HNF4alpha, MODY, MODY1, NR2A1, NR2A21, TCF, TCF-14, TCF14)
  Tag / fusion protein: myc (N terminal on insert)
  Cloning method: Restriction Enzyme; 5′ cloning site BamHI (not destroyed); 3′ cloning site NotI (not destroyed)
  Sequencing primers: 5′ na
Terms and licenses: Academic/Nonprofit Terms; Industry Terms: Not Available to Industry
Depositor comments: for Flp mediated site directed integration, tetracycline inducibilty by Tet operator in CMV promoter shortened to -138. Corresponding wild type (full length) CMV promoter construct in FR_HNF4A8 (Erdmann et al 2007).
How to cite: CMV-138_HNF4A8 was a gift from Gerhart Ryffel (Addgene plasmid # 31093 ; http://n2t.net/addgene:31093 ; RRID:Addgene_31093)
