>Addgene plasmid #31093 | CMV-138_HNF4A8 | addgene partial sequence | sequence record 37026 | CMV-F 5'-CGCAAATGGGCGGTAGGCGTG-3'
CGNGGGCTTTAGCGACTCTCCCTATCAGTGATAGAGATCTCCCTATCAGTGATAGAGATCGTCGACGAGC
TCGTTTAGTGAACCGTCAGATCGCCTGGAGACGCCATCCACGCTGTTTTGACCTCCATAGAAGACACCGG
GACCGATCCAGCCTCCGGACTCTAGCGTTTAAACTTAAGCTTGGTACCGAGCTCGGATCCACTAGTCCAG
TGTGGTGGAATTCTGCAGATATCCAGCACAGTGGCGGCCGCGCTATGGAGCAAAAGCTCATTTCTGAAGA
GGACTTGAATGAAATGGAGCAAAAGCTCATTTCTGAAGAGGACTTGAATGAAATGGAGCAAAAGCTCATT
TCTGAAGAGGACTTGAATGAAATGGAGCAAAAGCTCATTTCTGAAGAGGACTTGAATGAAATGGAGCAAA
AGCTCATTTCTGAAGAGGACTTGAATGAAATGGAGAGCTTGGGCGACCTCACCATGGAGCAAAAGCTCAT
TTCTGAAGAGGACTTGAATTCAAGGCCTGGTACCATGGTCAGCGTGAACGCGCCCCTCGGGGCTCCAGTG
GAGAGTTCTTACGACACGTCCCCATCAGAAGGCACCAACCTCAACGCGCCCAACAGCCTGGGTGTCAGCG
CCCTGTGTGCCATCTGCGGGGACCGGGCCACGGGCAAACACTACGGTGCCTCGAGCTGTGACGGCTGCAA
GGGCTTCTTCCGGAGGAGCGTGCGGAAGAACCACATGTACTCCTGCAGATTTAGCCGGCAGTGCGTGGTG
GACAAAGACAAGAGGAACCAGTGCCGCTACTGCAGGCTCAAGAAATGCTTCCGGGCTGGCATGAAGAAGG
AAGCCGTCCAGAATGAGCGGGACCGGATCAGCACTCGAAGGTCAAGCTATGAGGACAGCAGCCTGCCCTC
CATCAATGCGCTCCTGCAG
